Addgene plasmid #153382: lvl0 35St
Purpose: Cauliflower mosaic virus terminator for plant expression
Depositing lab: Naomi Nakayama. Depositing organization: University of Edinburgh. Publication: Mobius Assembly for Plant Systems highlights promoter-terminator interaction in gene regulation. Andreou , Andreas I., Nirkko, Jessica , Ochoa-Villarreal, Marisol , Nakayama, Naomi. bioRxiv, March 31, 2021 10.1101/2021.03.31.437819.
Backbone
  Vector backbone: mUAV
  Backbone size w/o insert (bp): 2053
  Vector type: Plant Expression
Growth in bacteria
  Bacterial resistance: Chloramphenicol, 25 μg/mL
  Growth temperature: 37°C
  Growth strain: DH5alpha
  Copy number: High Copy
Gene/Insert
  Gene/Insert name: 35S terminator
  Species: Other
  Insert size (bp): 183
  Cloning method: Restriction Enzyme; 5′ cloning site AarI (destroyed during cloning); 3′ cloning site AarI (destroyed during cloning)
  Sequencing primers: 5′ tgccacctgacgtctaagaa; 3′ attaccgcctttgagtgagc
Terms and licenses: Academic/Nonprofit Terms; Industry Terms: Not Available to Industry
How to cite: lvl0 35St was a gift from Naomi Nakayama (Addgene plasmid # 153382 ; http://n2t.net/addgene:153382 ; RRID:Addgene_153382)
