[The description below was written by a language model from this plasmid's Addgene catalogue record and pLannotate feature annotations shown in this document.]
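Description:
lvl0 35St is a Level 0 standard-part plasmid from the Mobius Assembly for Plant Systems toolkit, carrying the cauliflower mosaic virus (CaMV) 35S terminator as a reusable building block for plant expression constructs. It is built on the small mUAV backbone (about 2.05 kb), giving a total of roughly 2.2 kb. It is not itself a plant transformation or expression vector in the functional sense: it has no promoter, coding sequence or plant selection marker, and serves as a storage and donor plasmid maintained in E. coli. Propagation relies on a high-copy ColE1/pUC-type origin, and selection is by chloramphenicol through the cat gene driven by its native promoter and followed by the phage lambda t0 terminator.

The payload is a 183 bp insert, of which about 175 bp is annotated as the CaMV polyadenylation signal. This element directs 3′ end cleavage and polyadenylation of transcripts in plant cells and is among the most commonly used terminators in plant transgenes. The part was inserted through AarI, a Type IIS enzyme, and both sites were destroyed during cloning. The cloning position is flanked by bacterial transcription terminators (a his operon terminator and a putative bacterial terminator), which insulate the part from read-through transcription from the backbone. The record does not state which enzymes or overhangs release the part for later steps. The intended use is to combine the terminator with promoter and coding sequence parts into higher-level transcriptional units. The associated work examines how promoter and terminator pairings influence gene expression in plants.
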