Features (pLannotate 1.2.2; 7 found; start..end, strand, type, name):
     14..71      +  terminator     his operon terminator: This putative transcriptin terminator from the E. coli his operon has a 2-bp deletion introduced during synthesis. Its efficiency has not been determined.
    266..854     -  rep_origin     ori: high-copy-number ColE1/pMB1/pBR322/pUC origin of replication
   1037..1131    -  terminator     lambda t0 terminator: transcription terminator from phage lambda
   1155..1811    -  CDS            cat: CAT_ECOLX - Experimental evidence at protein level: Swiss-Prot protein existence level 1. This enzyme is an effector of chloramphenicol resistance in bacteria. From Escherichia coli. This protein is used as a marker in many commonly used cloning vectors, such as pACYC184.
   1812..1909    -  promoter       cat promoter: promoter of the E. coli cat gene encoding chloramphenicol acetyltransferase
   1995..2038    -  terminator     bacterial terminator: putative bacterial transcription terminator
   2058..2232    +  polyA_signal   CaMV poly(A) signal: cauliflower mosaic virus polyadenylation signal
>Addgene plasmid #153382 | lvl0 35St | addgene full sequence | sequence record 314815 | Addgene NGS Result
TGAGACCCTGCAGTCCGGCAAAAAAGGGCAAGGTGTCACCACCCTGCCCTTTTTCTTTAAAACCGAAAAG
ATTACTTCGCGTTATGCAGGCTTCCTCGCTCACTGACTCGCTGCGCTCGGTCGTTCGGCTGCGGCGAGCG
GTATCAGCTCACTCAAAGGCGGTAATACGGTTATCCACAGAATCAGGGGATAACGCAGGAAAGAACATGT
GAGCAAAAGGCCAGCAAAAGGCCAGGAACCGTAAAAAGGCCGCGTTGCTGGCGTTTTTCCACAGGCTCCG
CCCCCCTGACGAGCATCACAAAAATCGACGCTCAAGTCAGAGGTGGCGAAACCCGACAGGACTATAAAGA
TACCAGGCGTTTCCCCCTGGAAGCTCCCTCGTGCGCTCTCCTGTTCCGACCCTGCCGCTTACCGGATACC
TGTCCGCCTTTCTCCCTTCGGGAAGCGTGGCGCTTTCTCATAGCTCACGCTGTAGGTATCTCAGTTCGGT
GTAGGTCGTTCGCTCCAAGCTGGGCTGTGTGCACGAACCCCCCGTTCAGCCCGACCGCTGCGCCTTATCC
GGTAACTATCGTCTTGAGTCCAACCCGGTAAGACACGACTTATCGCCACTGGCAGCAGCCACTGGTAACA
GGATTAGCAGAGCGAGGTATGTAGGCGGTGCTACAGAGTTCTTGAAGTGGTGGCCTAACTACGGCTACAC
TAGAAGAACAGTATTTGGTATCTGCGCTCTGCTGAAGCCAGTTACCTTCGGAAAAAGAGTTGGTAGCTCT
TGATCCGGCAAACAAACCACCGCTGGTAGCGGTGGTTTTTTTGTTTGCAAGCAGCAGATTACGCGCAGAA
AAAAAGGATCTCAAGAAGATCCTTTGATCTTTTCTACGGGGTCTGACGCTCAGTGGAACGAAAACTCACG
TTAAGGGATTTTGGTCATGAGATTATCAAAAAGGATCTTCACCTAGATCCTTTTAAATTAAAAATGAAGT
TTTAAATCAATCTAAAGTATATATGAGTAAACTTGGTCTGACAGCTCGAGGCTTGGATTCTCACCAATAA
AAAACGCCCGGCGGCAACCGAGCGTTCTGAACAAATCCAGATGGAGTTCTGAGGTCATTACTGGATCTAT
CAACAGGAGTCCAAGCGAGCTCGATATCAAATTACGCCCCGCCCTGCCACTCATCGCAGTACTGTTGTAA
TTCATTAAGCATTCTGCCGACATGGAAGCCATCACAAACGGCATGATGAACCTGAATCGCCAGCGGCATC
AGCACCTTGTCGCCTTGCGTATAATATTTGCCCATGGTGAAAACGGGGGCGAAGAAGTTGTCCATATTGG
CCACGTTTAAATCAAAACTGGTGAAACTCACCCAGGGATTGGCTGAGACGAAAAACATATTCTCAATAAA
CCCTTTAGGGAAATAGGCCAGGTTTTCACCGTAACACGCCACATCTTGCGAATATATGTGTAGAAACTGC
CGGAAATCGTCGTGGTATTCACTCCAGAGCGATGAAAACGTTTCAGTTTGCTCATGGAAAACGGTGTAAC
AAGGGTGAACACTATCCCATATCACCAGCTCACCGTCTTTCATTGCCATACGAAATTCCGGATGAGCATT
CATCAGGCGGGCAAGAATGTGAATAAAGGCCGGATAAAACTTGTGCTTATTTTTCTTTACGGTCTTTAAA
AAGGCCGTAATATCCAGCTGAACGGTCTGGTTATAGGTACATTGAGCAACTGACTGAAATGCCTCAAAAT
GTTCTTTACGATGCCATTGGGATATATCAACGGTGGTATATCCAGTGATTTTTTTCTCCATTTTAGCTTC
CTTAGCTCCTGAAAATCTCGATAACTCAAAAAATACGCCCGGTAGTGATCTTATTTCATTATGGTGAAAG
TTGGAACCTCTTACGTGCCCGATCAACTCGAGTGCCACCTGACGTCTAAGAAACCATTATTATCATGACA
TTAACCTATAAAAATAGGCGTATCACGAGGCAGAATTTCAGATAAAAAAAATCCTTAGCTTTCGCTAAGG
ATGATTTCTGGAATTCGGTCTCTGCTTTTTCTCCATAATAATGTGTGAGTAGTTCCCAGATAAGGGAATT
AGGGTTCCTATAGGGTTTCGCTCATGTGTTGAGCATATAAGAAACCCTTAGTATGTATTTGTATTTGTAA
AATACTTCTATCAATAAAATTTCTAATTCCTAAAACCAAAATCCAGTACTAAAATCCAGATCCGCT
